>Addgene plasmid #230233 | AiP12707 - pAAV-AiE0571m-minBG-SYFP2-P2A-3XFLAG-10aa-H2B-WPRE3-BGHpA (Alias: CN2707) | addgene full sequence | sequence record 470606 | Addgene NGS Result
ACGGGGTCTGACGCTCAGTGGAACGAAAACTCACGTTAAGGGATTTTGGTCATGAGATTATCAAAAAGGA
TCTTCACCTAGATCCTTTTAAATTAAAAATGAAGTTTTAAATCAATCTAAAGTATATATGAGTAAACTTG
GTCTGACAGTTACCAATGCTTAATCAGTGAGGCACCTATCTCAGCGATCTGTCTATTTCGTTCATCCATA
GTTGCCTGACTCCCCGTCGTGTAGATAACTACGATACGGGAGGGCTTACCATCTGGCCCCAGTGCTGCAA
TGATACCGCGAGACCCACGCTCACCGGCTCCAGATTTATCAGCAATAAACCAGCCAGCCGGAAGGGCCGA
GCGCAGAAGTGGTCCTGCAACTTTATCCGCCTCCATCCAGTCTATTAATTGTTGCCGGGAAGCTAGAGTA
AGTAGTTCGCCAGTTAATAGTTTGCGCAACGTTGTTGCCATTGCTACAGGCATCGTGGTGTCACGCTCGT
CGTTTGGTATGGCTTCATTCAGCTCCGGTTCCCAACGATCAAGGCGAGTTACATGATCCCCCATGTTGTG
CAAAAAAGCGGTTAGCTCCTTCGGTCCTCCGATCGTTGTCAGAAGTAAGTTGGCCGCAGTGTTATCACTC
ATGGTTATGGCAGCACTGCATAATTCTCTTACTGTCATGCCATCCGTAAGATGCTTTTCTGTGACTGGTG
AGTACTCAACCAAGTCATTCTGAGAATAGTGTATGCGGCGACCGAGTTGCTCTTGCCCGGCGTCAATACG
GGATAATACCGCGCCACATAGCAGAACTTTAAAAGTGCTCATCATTGGAAAACGTTCTTCGGGGCGAAAA
CTCTCAAGGATCTTACCGCTGTTGAGATCCAGTTCGATGTAACCCACTCGTGCACCCAACTGATCTTCAG
CATCTTTTACTTTCACCAGCGTTTCTGGGTGAGCAAAAACAGGAAGGCAAAATGCCGCAAAAAAGGGAAT
AAGGGCGACACGGAAATGTTGAATACTCATACTCTTCCTTTTTCAATATTATTGAAGCATTTATCAGGGT
TATTGTCTCATGAGCGGATACATATTTGAATGTATTTAGAAAAATAAACAAATAGGGGTTCCGCGCACAT
TTCCCCGAAAAGTGCCACCTGACGTCTAAGAAACCATTATTATCATGACATTAACCTATAAAAATAGGCG
TATCACGAGGCCCTTTCGTCTCGCGCGTTTCGGTGATGACGGTGAAAACCTCTGACACATGCAGCTCCCG
GAGACGGTCACAGCTTGTCTGTAAGCGGATGCCGGGAGCAGACAAGCCCGTCAGGGCGCGTCAGCGGGTG
TTGGCGGGTGTCGGGGCTGGCTTAACTATGCGGCATCAGAGCAGATTGTACTGAGAGTGCACCATAAAAT
TGTAAACGTTAATATTTTGTTAAAATTCGCGTTAAATTTTTGTTAAATCAGCTCATTTTTTAACCAATAG
ACCGAAATCGGCAAAATCCCTTATAAATCAAAAGAATAGCCCGAGATAGAGT
[37 nt withheld, positions 1523-1559]
AAAGAACGTGGACTCCAACGTCAAAGG
[141 nt withheld, positions 1587-1727]
G
[46 nt withheld, positions 1729-1774]
A
[95 nt withheld, positions 1776-1870]
TATGCGGTGTGAAATACCGCACAGATGCGTAAGGAGAAAATACCGCATCAGGCGCCCCTGCAGGCAGCTG
CGCGCTCGCTCGCTCACTGAGGCCGCCCGGGCAAAGCCCGGGCGTCGGGCGACCTTTGGTCGCCCGGCCT
CAGTGAGCGAGCGAGCGCGCAGAGAGGGAGTGGCCAACTCCATCACTAGGGGTTCCTGCGGCCGCTCGGT
CCGCACGTGAGATCTCATGCCTGCTATTGTCTTCCCAATCCTCCCCCTTGCTGTCCTGCCCCACCCCACC
CCCCAGAATAGAATGACACCTACTCAGACAATGCGATGCAATTTCCTCATTTTATTAGGAAAGGACAGTG
GGAGTGGCACCTTCCAGGGTCAAGGAAGGCACGGGGGAGGGGCAAACAACAGATGGCTGGCAACTAGAAG
GCACAGTCGAAGATCTCTCGAGCCACGGAATTGTCAGTGCCCAACAGCCGAGCCCCTGTCCAGCAGCGGG
CAAGGCAGGCGGCGATGAGTTCCGCCGTGGCAAGAACTAACCAGGATTTATACAAGGAGGAGAAAATGAA
AGCCATACGGGAAGCAATAGCATGATACAAAGGCATTAAAGCAGCGTATCCACATAGCGTAAAAGGAGCA
ACATAGTTAAGAATACCAGTCAATCTTTCACAAATTTTGTAATCCAGAGGTTGATTATGATATCGAATTC
GCGGCCGCGGCGCGCCTCATTACTTAGCGCTGGTGTACTTGGTGATGGCCTTAGTACCCTCGGACACGGC
GTGCTTGGCCAACTCCCCAGGCAGCAGCAGGCGCACGGCCGTCTGGATCTCCCGGGAGGTGATGGTCGAG
CGCTTGTTGTAATGCGCCAGGCGGGAAGCCTCTCCTGCGATGCGCTCGAAAATGTCGTTCACAAACGAAT
TCATGATGCCCATGGCCTTGGACGAAATGCCGGTGTCAGGGTGGACCTGCTTCAGAACCTTGTACACATA
GATGGAATAGCTCTCCTTGCGGCTGCGCTTGCGCTTCTTGCCGCCTTTCTTCTGCGCCTTAGTCACCGCC
TTCTTGGAGCCCTTTTTCGGGGCGGGAGCAGACTTCGCTGGCTCTGGGCCTCCGGAGCCTCCAGATCTGA
GTCCGGACTTGTCATCGTCATCCTTGTAATCGATGTCATGATCTTTATAATCTCCGTCATGGTCTTTGTA
GTCTCCACTAGCACCAGGCCCTGGATTCTCCTCTACATCCCCTGCCTGTTTCAACAGTGAGAAGTTGGTA
GCACCAGAGCCCTTGTACAGCTCGTCCATGCCGAGAGTGATCCCGGCGGCGGTCACGAACTCCAGCAGGA
CCATGTGATCGCGCTTCTCGTTGGGGTCTTTGCTCAGCTTGGACTGGTAGCTCAGGTAGTGGTTGTCGGG
CAGCAGCACGGGGCCGTCGCCGATGGGGGTGTTCTGCTGGTAGTGGTCGGCGAGCTGCACGCCGCCGTCC
TCGATGTTGTGGCGGATCTTGAAGTTGGCCTTGATGCCGTTCTTCTGCTTGTCGGCGGTGATATAGACGT
TGTGGCTGTTGTAGTTGTACTCCAGCTTGTGCCCCAGGATGTTGCCGTCCTCCTTGAAGTCGATGCCCTT
CAGCTCGATGCGGTTCACCAGGGTGTCGCCCTCGAACTTCACCTCGGCGCGGGTCTTGTAGTTGCCGTCG
TCTTTGAAGAAGATGGTGCGCTCCTGGACGTAGCCTTCGGGCATGGCGGACTTGAAGAAGTCGTGCTGCT
TCATGTGGTCGGGGTAGCGGGCGAAGCACTGCACGCCGTAGCCCAGGGTGGTCACGAGGGTGGGCCAGGG
CACGGGCAGCTTGCCGGTGGTGCAGATCAGCTTCAGGGTCAGCTTGCCGTAGGTGGCATCGCCCTCGCCC
TCGCCGGACACGCTGAACTTGTGGCCGTTGACATCGCCGTCCAGCTCGACCAGGATGGGCACCACCCCGG
TGAACAGCTCCTCGCCCTTGGAGACCATGGTGGCGACCGGTAGCGCTAGCTTCGAAAGATCTGGATCCCA
GAAGCAAATGTAAGCAATAGATGGCTCTGCCCTGACTTTTATGCCCAGCCCGAGCTCCTGAAATTACTCC
AAGGTCAAGAAGATAATAAACCTTATATACCTGGTCAAAGTACAATACAACATTTGACATCAGTTCATGG
GAATATTATGTTGTCACATCACTAGCAAATGTGTCTAACATTACAACATGACTCCATCTACAAAATTTAC
ACTCAAGAATTAAATGGCTGAGTTATAAAAAGAATTTCACAATATTCTAAGTTTAGGACGTTATTTATAC
TGTATTGGTAACTGTTCTTGGGCAGCTGTGACCTATATGGCTTTGGGCTGGCATTCCTATTGCATTCCAA
AACACAGAGAAATTTACAGAAATCCTAGAAAACCCTCTGATGATCTGAATTCTCACTTGTTCATCTTTAC
TTCTTCATTCTCTATTCATGATGTTTTCTCCATGAAGACGCGTGCGGCCGCAGGAACCCCTAGTGATGGA
GTTGGCCACTCCCTCTCTGCGCGCTCGCTCGCTCACTGAGGCCGGGCGACCAAAGGTCGCCCGACGCCCG
GGCGGCCTCAGTGAGCGAGCGAGCGCGCAGCTGCCTGCAGGACATGTGAGCAAAAGGCCAGCAAAAGGCC
AGGAACCGTAAAAAGGCCGCGTTGCTGGCGTTTTTCCATAGGCTCCGCCCCCCTGACGAGCATCACAAAA
ATCGACGCTCAAGTCAGAGGTGGCGAAACCCGACAGGACTATAAAGATACCAGGCGTTTCCCCCTGGAAG
CTCCCTCGTGCGCTCTCCTGTTCCGACCCTGCCGCTTACCGGATACCTGTCCGCCTTTCTCCCTTCGGGA
AGCGTGGCGCTTTCTCATAGCTCACGCTGTAGGTATCTCAGTTCGGTGTAGGTCGTTCGCTCCAAGCTGG
GCTGTGTGCACGAACCCCCCGTTCAGCCCGACCGCTGCGCCTTATCCGGTAACTATCGTCTTGAGTCCAA
CCCGGTAAGACACGACTTATCGCCACTGGCAGCAGCCACTGGTAACAGGATTAGCAGAGCGAGGTATGTA
GGCGGTGCTACAGAGTTCTTGAAGTGGTGGCCTAACTACGGCTACACTAGAAGAACAGTATTTGGTATCT
GCGCTCTGCTGAAGCCAGTTACCTTCGGAAAAAGAGTTGGTAGCTCTTGATCCGGCAAACAAACCACCGC
TGGTAGCGGTGGTTTTTTTGTTTGCAAGCAGCAGATTACGCGCAGAAAAAAAGGATCTCAAGAAGATCCT
TTGATCTTTTCT
Features (pLannotate 1.2.2; 16 found; start..end, strand, type, name):
    150..1010    -  CDS            AmpR: β-lactamase; bla; confers resistance to ampicillin, carbenicillin, and related antibiotics
   1011..1115    -  promoter       AmpR promoter: bla
   1210..1245    +  CDS            rop (fragment): Rop protein, which maintains plasmids at low copy number; rop
   1347..1396    +  misc_feature   bom (fragment): basis of mobility region from pBR322
   1397..1852    -  rep_origin     f1 ori (sequence partly withheld): f1 bacteriophage origin of replication; arrow indicates direction of (+) strand synthesis
   1871..1922    +  misc_feature   bom (fragment): basis of mobility region from pBR322
   1927..2067    -  repeat_region  AAV2 ITR: inverted terminal repeat of adeno-associated virus serotype 2 inverted
   2185..2296    -  polyA_signal   bGH poly(A) signal: bovine growth hormone polyadenylation signal
   2313..2393    -  misc_feature   WPRE (fragment): woodchuck hepatitis virus posttranscriptional regulatory element
   2399..2556    -  misc_feature   WPRE (fragment): woodchuck hepatitis virus posttranscriptional regulatory element
   2590..2967    -  CDS            H2B: human histone H2B; HIST1H2BJ
   2998..3063    -  CDS            3xFLAG: three tandem FLAG® epitope tags, followed by an enterokinase cleavage site
   3142..3858    -  CDS            SYFP2: SYFP2 is a basic (constitutively fluorescent) yellow fluorescent protein published in 2006, derived from Aequorea victoria. It is reported to be a very rapidly-maturing monomer with moderate acid sensitivity.
   4407..4434    -  repeat_region  AAV2 ITR (fragment): inverted terminal repeat of adeno-associated virus serotype 2 inverted
   4463..4490    -  repeat_region  AAV2 ITR (fragment): inverted terminal repeat of adeno-associated virus serotype 2 inverted
   4563..5151    -  rep_origin     ori: high-copy-number ColE1/pMB1/pBR322/pUC origin of replication
