[The description below was written by a language model from this plasmid's Addgene catalogue record and pLannotate feature annotations shown in this document.]
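Description:
AiP12707 - pAAV-AiE0571m-minBG-SYFP2-P2A-3XFLAG-10aa-H2B-WPRE3-BGHpA (alias CN2707) is an AAV transfer plasmid built on a pAAV2 backbone, intended for packaging a reporter genome into recombinant adeno-associated virus for delivery to brain tissue. In bacteria it is maintained as a high-copy plasmid through a ColE1/pUC-type origin and selected with ampicillin via the β-lactamase gene and its own promoter. An f1 phage origin and small remnants of pBR322 rop and bom sequences are also present in the backbone. The roughly 5.2 kb sequence carries AAV2 inverted terminal repeats flanking the expression cassette. One is annotated in full and the other only as short fragments, which may simply reflect how the annotation tool matched that repeat.

Between the ITRs, the enhancer AiE0571m is placed upstream of the minimal beta-globin promoter (minBG). Neither element is picked up in the feature table, but the unannotated stretch between the upstream ITR and SYFP2 is where they would lie. A minimal promoter has little activity by itself, so expression depends on the enhancer, which was designed to restrict transgene expression to specific populations of brain cells. The record does not say which populations. The transcript encodes the monomeric yellow fluorescent protein SYFP2, a P2A self-cleaving peptide, and a 3xFLAG tag joined by a ten-residue linker to human histone H2B. This yields two separate products: soluble SYFP2 that fills the cell, and a chromatin-bound, epitope-tagged histone that marks nuclei. A shortened WPRE (WPRE3) enhances transcript stability and expression, and the bovine growth hormone polyadenylation signal terminates the message. The construct belongs to a collection of enhancer AAVs for genetic access to cortical cell types.
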