Addgene plasmid #230233: AiP12707 - pAAV-AiE0571m-minBG-SYFP2-P2A-3XFLAG-10aa-H2B-WPRE3-BGHpA (Alias: CN2707)
Purpose: AiE0571m is an enhancer sequence, designed to drive AAV-mediated transgene expression in specific populations of brain cells
Depositing lab: Allen Institute for Brain Science & Boaz Levi. Depositing organization: Allen Institute. Publication: A suite of enhancer AAVs and transgenic mouse lines for genetic access to cortical cell types. Ben-Simon Y, Hooper M, Narayan S, Daigle TL, Dwivedi D, Way SW, Oster A, Stafford DA, Mich JK, Taormina MJ, Martinez RA, Opitz-Araya X, Roth JR, Alexander JR, Allen S, Amster A, Arbuckle J, Ayala A, Baker PM, Bakken TE, Barcelli T, Barta S, Bendrick J, Bertagnolli D, Bielstein C, Bishwakarma P, Bowlus J, Boyer G, Brouner K, Casian B, Casper T, Chakka AB, Chakrabarty R, Chance RK, Chavan S, Clark M, Colbert K, Collman F, Daniel S, Departee M, DiValentin P, Donadio N, Dotson N, Egdorf T, Fliss T, Gabitto M, Garcia J, Gary A, Gasperini M, Gloe J, Goldy J, Gore BB, Graybuck L, Greisman N, Haeseleer F, Halterman C, Haradon Z, Hastings SD, Helback O, Ho W, Hockemeyer D, Huang C, Huff S, Hunker A, Johansen N, Jones D, Juneau Z, Kalmbach B, Kannan M, Khem S, Kussick E, Kutsal R, Larsen R, Lee C, Lee AY, Leibly M, Lenz GH, Li S, Liang E, Lusk N, Madigan Z, Malloy J, Malone J, McCue R, Melchor J, Mollenkopf T, Moosman S, Morin E, Newman D, Ng L, Ngo K, Omstead V, Otto S, Oyama A, Pena N, Pham T, Phillips E, Pom CA, Potekhina L, Ransford S, Ray PL, Rette D, Reynoldson C, Rimorin C, Rocha D, Ruiz A, Sanchez REA, Sawyer L, Sedeno-Cortes A, Sevigny JP, Shapovalova N, Shepard N, Shulga L, Sigler AR, Siverts L, Soliman S, Somasundaram S, Staats B, Stewart K, Szelenyi E, Tieu M, Trader C, Tran A, van Velthoven CTJ, Walker M, Wang Y, Weed N, Wirthlin M, Wood T, Wynalda B, Yao Z, Zhou T, Ariza J, Dee N, Reding M, Ronellenfitch K, Mufti S, Sunkin SM, Smith KA, Esposito L, Waters J, Thyagarajan B, Yao S, Lein ES, Zeng H, Levi BP, Ngai J, Ting JT, Tasic B. Cell. 2025 May 16:S0092-8674(25)00513-6. doi: 10.1016/j.cell.2025.05.002. PubMed 40403729.
Backbone
  Vector backbone: pAAV2
  Vector type: AAV
Growth in bacteria
  Bacterial resistance: Ampicillin, 100 μg/mL
  Growth temperature: 37°C
  Growth strain: NEB Stable
  Copy number: High Copy
Gene/Insert
  Gene/Insert name: SYFP2-P2A-3XFLAG-10aa-H2B
  Species: Synthetic
  Promoter: minBG
  Cloning method: Gibson Cloning
Terms and licenses: Academic/Nonprofit Terms; Industry Terms: Not Available to Industry
How to cite: AiP12707 - pAAV-AiE0571m-minBG-SYFP2-P2A-3XFLAG-10aa-H2B-WPRE3-BGHpA (Alias: CN2707) was a gift from Allen Institute for Brain Science & Boaz Levi (Addgene plasmid # 230233 ; http://n2t.net/addgene:230233 ; RRID:Addgene_230233)
